>Addgene plasmid #84347 | pTWIN1-His6-Ssp-Httex1-7Q | addgene full sequence | sequence record 200847 | Addgene NGS Result
GCCCGCCATAAACTGCCAGGAATTAATTCCCCAGGCATCAAATAAAACGAAAGGCTCAGTCGAAAGACTG
GGCCTTTCGTTTTATCTGTTGTTTGTCGGTGAACGCTCTCCTGAGTAGGACAAATCCGCCGGGAGCGGAT
TTGAACGTTGCGAAGCAACGGCCCGGAGGGTGGCGGGCAGGACGCCCGCCATAAACTGCCAGGAATTGGG
GATCGGAATTAATTCCCGGTTTAAACCGGGGATCTCGATCCCGCGAAATTAATACGACTCACTATAGGGG
AATTGTGAGCGGATAACAATTCCCCTCTAGAAATAATTTTGTTTAACTTTAAGAAGGAGATATACATATG
CATCATCATCATCACCATAGCGGTGCAATTAGCGGTGATAGCCTGATTAGCCTGGCAAGCACCGGTAAAC
GTGTTAGCATTAAAGATCTGCTGGATGAGAAAGATTTTGAGATTTGGGCCATTAACGAGCAGACCATGAA
ACTGGAAAGCGCAAAAGTTAGCCGTGTTTTTTGCACCGGTAAAAAACTGGTGTATATCCTGAAAACCCGT
CTGGGTCGTACCATTAAAGCAACCGCAAATCATCGTTTTCTGACCATTGATGGTTGGAAACGTCTGGATG
AACTGAGCCTGAAAGAACATATTGCACTGCCTCGTAAACTGGAAAGTAGCAGCCTGCAACTGAGTCCGGA
AATTGAAAAACTGAGCCAGAGCGATATCTATTGGGATAGCATTGTTAGCATTACCGAAACCGGTGTTGAA
GAAGTTTTTGATCTGACCGTTCCGGGTCCGCACAATTTTGTTGCAAATGATATTATTGTGCACAACGCCA
CCCTGGAAAAACTGATGAAAGCATTTGAAAGCCTGAAAAGCTTTCAGCAGCAGCAGCAACAGCAGCCTCC
TCCGCCTCCGCCTCCACCACCCCCTCCACAGCTGCCTCAGCCTCCGCCACAGGCACAGCCTCTGCTGCCA
CAGCCACAACCACCCCCACCACCGCCACCACCTCCGCCTGGTCCGGCAGTTGCAGAAGAACCGCTGCATC
GTCCGTAATAACTGCAGGAAGGGGATCCGGCTGCTAACAAAGCCCGAAAGGAAGCTGAGTTGGCTGCTGC
CACCGCTGAGCAATAACTAGCATAACCCCTTGGGGCCTCTAAACGGGTCTTGAGGGGTTTTTTGCTGAAA
GGAGGAACTATATCCGGATAACTACGTCAGGTGGCACTTTTCGGGGAAATGTGCGCGGAACCCCTATTTG
TTTATTTTTCTAAATACATTCAAATATGTATCCGCTCATGAGACAATAACCCTGATAAATGCTTCAATAA
TATTGAAAAAGGAAGAGTATGAGTATTCAACATTTCCGTGTCGCCCTTATTCCCTTTTTTGCGGCATTTT
GCCTTCCTGTTTTTGCTCACCCAGAAACGCTGGTGAAAGTAAAAGATGCTGAAGATCAGTTGGGTGCACG
AGTGGGTTACATCGAACTGGATCTCAACAGCGGTAAGATCCTTGAGAGTTTTCGCCCCGAAGAACGTTTC
CCAATGATGAGCACTTTTAAAGTTCTGCTATGTGGCGCGGTATTATCCCGTGTTGACGCCGGGCAAGAGC
AACTCGGTCGCCGCATACACTATTCTCAGAATGACTTGGTTGAGTACTCACCAGTCACAGAAAAGCATCT
TACGGATGGCATGACAGTAAGAGAATTATGCAGTGCTGCCATAACCATGAGTGATAACACTGCGGCCAAC
TTACTTCTGACAACGATCGGAGGACCGAAGGAGCTAACCGCTTTTTTGCACAACATGGGGGATCATGTAA
CTCGCCTTGATCGTTGGGAACCGGAGCTGAATGAAGCCATACCAAACGACGAGCGTGACACCACGATGCC
TGTAGCAATGGCAACAACGTTGCGCAAACTATTAACTGGCGAACTACTTACTCTAGCTTCCCGGCAACAA
TTAATAGACTGGATGGAGGCGGATAAAGTTGCAGGACCACTTCTGCGCTCGGCCCTTCCGGCTGGCTGGT
TTATTGCTGATAAATCTGGAGCCGGTGAGCGTGGGTCTCGCGGTATCATTGCAGCACTGGGGCCAGATGG
TAAGCCCTCCCGTATCGTAGTTATCTACACGACGGGGAGTCAGGCAACTATGGATGAACGAAATAGACAG
ATCGCTGAGATAGGTGCCTCACTGATTAAGCATTGGTAACTGTCAGACCAAGTTTACTCATATATACTTT
AGATTGATT
[38 nt withheld, positions 2250-2287]
A
[37 nt withheld, positions 2289-2325]
ATTTTGTTAAAATTCGCGTTAAATTTTTGTTAAATCAGCTCATTTTTTAACCAATAGGCCGAAATCGGCA
AAATCCCTTATAAATCAAAAGAATAGCCCGAGATAGGGT
[37 nt withheld, positions 2435-2471]
AAAGAACGTGGACTCCAACGTCAAAGG
[141 nt withheld, positions 2499-2639]
G
[125 nt withheld, positions 2641-2765]
AAAGGATCTAGGTGAAGATCCTTTTTGATAATCTCATGACCAAAATCCCTTAACGTGAGTTTTCGTTCCA
CTGAGCGTCAGACCCCGTAGAAAAGATCAAAGGATCTTCTTGAGATCCTTTTTTTCTGCGCGTAATCTGC
TGCTTGCAAACAAAAAAACCACCGCTACCAGCGGTGGTTTGTTTGCCGGATCAAGAGCTACCAACTCTTT
TTCCGAAGGTAACTGGCTTCAGCAGAGCGCAGATACCAAATACTGTCCTTCTAGTGTAGCCGTAGTTAGG
CCACCACTTCAAGAACTCTGTAGCACCGCCTACATACCTCGCTCTGCTAATCCTGTTACCAGTGGCTGCT
GCCAGTGGCGATAAGTCGTGTCTTACCGGGTTGGACTCAAGACGATAGTTACCGGATAAGGCGCAGCGGT
CGGGCTGAACGGGGGGTTCGTGCACACAGCCCAGCTTGGAGCGAACGACCTACACCGAACTGAGATACCT
ACAGCGTGAGCTATGAGAAAGCGCCACGCTTCCCGAAGGGAGAAAGGCGGACAGGTATCCGGTAAGCGGC
AGGGTCGGAACAGGAGAGCGCACGAGGGAGCTTCCAGGGGGAAACGCCTGGTATCTTTATAGTCCTGTCG
GGTTTCGCCACCTCTGACTTGAGCGTCGATTTTTGTGATGCTCGTCAGGGGGGCGGAGCCTATGGAAAAA
CGCCAGCAACGCGGCCTTTTTACGGTTCCTGGCCTTTTGCTGGCCTTTTGCTCACATGTTCTTTCCTGCG
TTATCCCCTGATTCTGTGGATAACCGTATTACCGCCTTTGAGTGAGCTGATACCGCTCGCCGCAGCCGAA
CGACCGAGCGCAGCGAGTCAGTGAGCGAGGAAGCTATGGTGCACTCTCAGTACAATCTGCTCTGATGCCG
CATAGTTAAGCCAGTATACACTCCGCTATCGCTACGTGACTGGGTCATGGCTGCGCCCCGACACCCGCCA
ACACCCGCTGACGCGCCCTGACGGGCTTGTCTGCTCCCGGCATCCGCTTACAGACAAGCTGTGACCGTCT
CCGGGAGCTGCATGTGTCAGAGGTTTTCACCGTCATCACCGAAACGCGCGAGGCAGCTGCGGTAAAGCTC
ATCAGCGTGGTCGTGCAGCGATTCACAGATGTCTGCCTGTTCATCCGCGTCCAGCTCGTTGAGTTTCTCC
AGAAGCGTTAATGTCTGGCTTCTGATAAAGCGGGCCATGTTAAGGGCGGTTTTTTCCTGTTTGGTCACTG
ATGCCTCCGTGTAAGGGGGATTTCTGTTCATGGGGGTAATGATACCGATGAAACGAGAGAGGATGCTCAC
GATACGGGTTACTGATGATGAACATGCCCGGTTACTGGAACGTTGTGAGGGTAAACAACTGGCGGTATGG
ATGCGGCGGGACCAGAGAAAAATCACTCAGGGTCAATGCCAGCCGAACGCCAGCAAGACGTAGCCCAGCG
CGTCGGCCGCCATGCCGGCGATAATGGCCTGCTTCTCGCCGAAACGTTTGGTGGCGGGACCAGTGACGAA
GGCTTGAGCGAGGGCGTGCAAGATTCCGAATACCGCAAGCGACAGGCCGATCATCGTCGCGCTCCAGCGA
AAGCGGTCCTCGCCGAAAATGACCCAGAGCGCTGCCGGCACCTGTCCTACGAGTTGCATGATAAAGAAGA
CAGTCATAAGTGCGGCGACGATAGTCATGCCCCGCGCCCACCGGAAGGAGCTGACTGGGTTGAAGGCTCT
CAAGGGCATCGGTCGAGATCCCGGTGCCTAATGAGTGAGCTAACTTACATTAATTGCGTTGCGCTCACTG
CCCGCTTTCCAGTCGGGAAACCTGTCGTGCCAGCTGCATTAATGAATCGGCCAACGCGCGGGGAGAGGCG
GTTTGCGTATTGGGCGCCAGGGTGGTTTTTCTTTTCACCAGTGAGACGGGCAACAGCTGATTGCCCTTCA
CCGCCTGGCCCTGAGAGAGTTGCAGCAAGCGGTCCACGCTGGTTTGCCCCAGCAGGCGAAAATCCTGTTT
GATGGTGGTTAACGGCGGGATATAACATGAGCTGTCTTCGGTATCGTCGTATCCCACTACCGAGATATCC
GCACCAACGCGCAGCCCGGACTCGGTAATGGCGCGCATTGCGCCCAGCGCCATCTGATCGTTGGCAACCA
GCATCGCAGTGGGAACGATGCCCTCATTCAGCATTTGCATGGTTTGTTGAAAACCGGACATGGCACTCCA
GTCGCCTTCCCGTTCCGCTATCGGCTGAATTTGATTGCGAGTGAGATATTTATGCCAGCCAGCCAGACGC
AGACGCGCCGAGACAGAACTTAATGGGCCCGCTAACAGCGCGATTTGCTGGTGACCCAATGCGACCAGAT
GCTCCACGCCCAGTCGCGTACCGTCTTCATGGGAGAAAATAATACTGTTGATGGGTGTCTGGTCAGAGAC
ATCAAGAAATAACGCCGGAACATTAGTGCAGGCAGCTTCCACAGCAATGGCATCCTGGTCATCCAGCGGA
TAGTTAATGATCAGCCCACTGACGCGTTGCGCGAGAAGATTGTGCACCGCCGCTTTACAGGCTTCGACGC
CGCTTCGTTCTACCATCGACACCACCACGCTGGCACCCAGTTGATCGGCGCGAGATTTAATCGCCGCGAC
AATTTGCGACGGCGCGTGCAGGGCCAGACTGGAGGTGGCAACGCCAATCAGCAACGACTGTTTGCCCGCC
AGTTGTTGTGCCACGCGGTTGGGAATGTAATTCAGCTCCGCCATCGCCGCTTCCACTTTTTCCCGCGTTT
TCGCAGAAACGTGGCTGGCCTGGTTCACCACGCGGGAAACGGTCTGATAAGAGACACCGGCATACTCTGC
GACATCGTATAACGTTACTGGTTTCACATTCACCACCCTGAATTGACTCTCTTCCGGGCGCTATCATGCC
ATACCGCGAAAGGTTTTGCGCCATTCGATGGTGTCCGGGATCTCGACGCTCTCCCTTATGCGACTCCTGC
ATTAGGAAGCAGCCCAGTAGTAGGTTGAGGCCGTTGAGCACCGCCGCCGCAAGGAATGGTGCATGCCGGC
ATGCCGCCCTTTCGTCTTCAAGAATTAATTCCCAATTCCCCAGGCATCAAATAAAACGAAAGGCTCAGTC
GAAAGACTGGGCCTTTCGTTTTATCTGTTGTTTGTCGGTGAACGCTCTCCTGAGTAGGACAAATCCGCCG
GGAGCGGATTTGAACGTTGCGAAGCAACGGCCCGGAGGGTGGCGGGCAGGAC
Features (pLannotate 1.2.2; 21 found; start..end, strand, type, name):
     39..125     +  terminator     rrnB T1 terminator: Escherichia coli rrnB; transcription terminator T1 from the E. coli rrnB gene
    260..278     +  promoter       T7 promoter: promoter for bacteriophage T7 RNA polymerase
    279..303     +  protein_bind   lac operator: The lac repressor binds to the lac operator to inhibit transcription in E. coli. This inhibition can be relieved by adding lactose or isopropyl-β-D-thiogalactopyranoside (IPTG). lac repressor encoded by lacI
    318..340     +  RBS            RBS: efficient ribosome binding site from bacteriophage T7 gene 10 (Olins and Rangwala, 1989)
    369..716     +  CDS            dnaB (fragment): DNAB_MYCTU - Experimental evidence at protein level: Swiss-Prot protein existence level 1. The intein is an endonuclease. From Mycobacterium tuberculosis (strain ATCC 25618 / H37Rv).
    702..851     +  CDS            dnaB (fragment): DNAB_MYCTU - Experimental evidence at protein level: Swiss-Prot protein existence level 1. The intein is an endonuclease. From Mycobacterium tuberculosis (strain ATCC 25618 / H37Rv).
   1080..1129    +  CDS            SET1 (fragment): solubility-enhancement tag derived from T7 phage gene 10B
   1137..1184    +  terminator     T7 terminator: transcription terminator for bacteriophage T7 RNA polymerase
   1244..1348    +  promoter       AmpR promoter: bla
   1349..2209    +  CDS            AmpR: β-lactamase; bla; confers resistance to ampicillin, carbenicillin, and related antibiotics
   2251..2764    -  rep_origin     M13 ori (sequence partly withheld): M13 bacteriophage origin of replication; arrow indicates direction of (+) strand synthesis
   2875..3463    +  rep_origin     ori: high-copy-number ColE1/pMB1/pBR322/pUC origin of replication
   3640..3730    -  misc_feature   bom (fragment): basis of mobility region from pBR322
   3832..4023    -  CDS            rop: Rop protein, which maintains plasmids at low copy number; rop
   4064..4174    +  CDS            mbeC (fragment): MBEC_ECOLX - Experimental evidence at protein level: Swiss-Prot protein existence level 1. Required for efficient mobilization of ColE1 plasmid and is thus essential to promote the specific transfer of the plasmid during conjugation. Probably functions by inducing DNA bending, helping the MbeA relaxase to melt the DNA around the nic site and cleave the phosphodiester bond. Binds specifically double-stranded DNA (dsDNA) containing the ColE1 oriT but does not recognize the inverted repeat (IR). From Escherichia coli.
   4209..4531    -  CDS            TcR (fragment): tetracycline efflux protein; tet; confers resistance to tetracycline
   4546..4567    -  protein_bind   CAP binding site: CAP binding activates transcription in the presence of cAMP. E. coli catabolite activator protein
   4580..5662    -  CDS            lacI: lac repressor; lacI; The lac repressor binds to the lac operator to inhibit transcription in E. coli. This inhibition can be relieved by adding lactose or isopropyl-β-D-thiogalactopyranoside (IPTG).
   5663..5740    -  promoter       lacI promoter: lacI
   5748..5841    -  CDS            TcR (fragment): tetracycline efflux protein; tet; confers resistance to tetracycline
   5893..5979    +  terminator     rrnB T1 terminator: Escherichia coli rrnB; transcription terminator T1 from the E. coli rrnB gene
