[The description below was written by a language model from this plasmid's Addgene catalogue record and pLannotate feature annotations shown in this document.]
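Description:
pTWIN1-His6-Ssp-Httex1-7Q is a bacterial expression plasmid built on the pTWIN1 intein-fusion backbone for producing human huntingtin exon 1 (Httex1, from HTT) carrying a short seven-glutamine repeat in E. coli. It is selected with ampicillin through the bla gene. It replicates from a ColE1/pMB1-type origin accompanied by rop, consistent with its catalogue listing as low copy. An M13 phage origin, a bom fragment and remnants of a tetracycline resistance gene are also annotated as backbone leftovers.

Expression is driven by a T7 promoter followed by a lac operator and the T7 gene 10 ribosome binding site, with a T7 terminator downstream. The plasmid also carries lacI, so transcription is repressed until induction with IPTG in a host that supplies T7 RNA polymerase. rrnB T1 terminators flank the region, insulating it from read-through. The insert, cloned between NdeI and PstI, encodes an N-terminal His6-tagged Ssp intein fused to Httex1. The His6 tag allows affinity capture of the fusion, and intein self-cleavage at its C-terminal junction then releases Httex1 without residual tag residues. This fits the stated aim of generating tag-free protein for studying polyglutamine-dependent aggregation and fibril formation.

The automated annotation labels the intein region as dnaB fragments matched to a Mycobacterium tuberculosis entry, which probably reflects homology among DnaB inteins rather than the source named in the catalogue. It does not annotate the His6 tag or the Httex1 coding sequence, which presumably lies in the unannotated stretch after the intein. The sequenced record is 6,037 nt, somewhat shorter than the approximate 6,500 bp total listed in the catalogue.
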