Addgene plasmid #84347: pTWIN1-His6-Ssp-Httex1-7Q
Purpose: Expression of the human Huntingtin Exon1 protein containing 7Q in E.coli
Depositing lab: Hilal Lashuel. Depositing organization: Swiss Federal Institute of Technology (EPFL). Publication: An Intein-based Strategy for the Production of Tag-free Huntingtin Exon 1 Proteins Enables New Insights into the Polyglutamine Dependence of Httex1 Aggregation and Fibril Formation. Vieweg S, Ansaloni A, Wang ZM, Warner JB, Lashuel HA. J Biol Chem. 2016 Jun 3;291(23):12074-86. doi: 10.1074/jbc.M116.713982. Epub 2016 Mar 21. PubMed 27002149.
Backbone
  Vector backbone: pTWIN1
  Backbone manufacturer: eBioLabs
  Backbone size w/o insert (bp): 5800
  Total vector size (bp): 6500
  Vector type: Bacterial Expression
Growth in bacteria
  Bacterial resistance: Ampicillin, 100 μg/mL
  Growth temperature: 30°C
  Growth strain: NEB Stable
  Copy number: Low Copy
Gene/Insert
  Gene/Insert name: Huntingtin Exon 1 (alt name: Httex1)
  Species: H. sapiens (human)
  Insert size (bp): 700
  Entrez Gene: HTT (a.k.a. HD, IT15, LOMARS)
  Promoter: T7
  Tag / fusion protein: N-terminal His6-tagged intein Ssp
  Cloning method: Restriction Enzyme; 5′ cloning site NdeI (not destroyed); 3′ cloning site PstI (not destroyed)
  Sequencing primers: 5′ TAATACGACTCACTATAGG; 3′ TGCTAGTTATTGCTCAGCGG
Resource information
  A portion of this plasmid was derived from a plasmid made by: The company GeneArt from Thermo Fisher Scientific performed the synthesis and subcloning
Terms and licenses: Academic/Nonprofit Terms; Industry Terms: Not Available to Industry
How to cite: pTWIN1-His6-Ssp-Httex1-7Q was a gift from Hilal Lashuel (Addgene plasmid # 84347 ; http://n2t.net/addgene:84347 ; RRID:Addgene_84347)
