>Addgene plasmid #84347 | pTWIN1-His6-Ssp-Httex1-7Q | depositor partial sequence | sequence record 160932 | T7 primer
TTNCCTCTAGAATAATTTTGTTTACTTTAAGAAGGAGATATACATATGCATCATCATCATCACCATAGCG
GTGCAATTAGCGGTGATAGCCTGATTAGCCTGGCAAGCACCGGTAAACGTGTTAGCATTAAAGATCTGCT
GGATGAGAAAGATTTTGAGATTTGGGCCATTAACGAGCAGACCATGAAACTGGAAAGCGCAAAAGTTAGC
CGTGTTTTTTGCACCGGTAAAAAACTGGTGTATATCCTGAAAACCCGTCTGGGTCGTACCATTAAAGCAA
CCGCAAATCATCGTTTTCTGACCATTGATGGTTGGAAACGTCTGGATGAACTGAGCCTGAAAGAACATAT
TGCACTGCCTCGTAAACTGGAAAGTAGCAGCCTGCAACTGAGTCCGGAAATTGAAAAACTGAGCCAGAGC
GATATCTATTGGGATAGCATTGTTAGCATTACCGAAACCGGTGTTGAAGAAGTTTTTGATCTGACCGTTC
CGGGTCCGCACAATTTTGTTGCAAATGATATTATTGTGCACAACGCCACCCTGGAAAAACTGATGAAAGC
ATTTGAAAGCCTGAAAAGCTTTCAGCAGCAGCAGCAACAGCAGCCTCCTCCGCCTCCGCCTCCACCACCC
CCTCCACAGCTGCCTCAGCCTCCGCCACAGGCACAGCCTCTGCTGCCACAGCCACAACCACCCCCACCAC
CGCCACCACCTCCGCCTGGTCCGGCAGTTGCAGAAGAACCGCTGCATCGTCCGTAATAACTGCAGGAAGG
GGATCCGGCTGCTAACAAAGCCCGAAAGGAAGCTGAGTTGGCTGCTGCCACCGCTGAGCAATAACTAGCA
TAACCCCTTGGGGCCTCTAAACGGGTCTTGAGGGGTTTTTTGCTGAAAGGAGGAACTATATCCGGATAAC
TACGTCAGGTGGCACTTTTCGGGGAAATGTGCGCGGAACCCCTATTTGTTTATTTTTCTAAATACATTCA
AATATGTATCCGCTCATGAGACAATAACCCTGATAAATGCTTCAATAATATTGAAAAAGGAAGAGTATGA
GTATTCAACATTTCCGNGTCGNCCTTATTCCCTTTTTTGCGGCATTTTGCCTT
